Addgene plasmid #162939: C511-E15: attB5r-ffluc2-nostop-attB1r
Purpose: Gateway attB5r/attB1r entry clone for generation of N-terminal Nanoluciferase fusion proteins
Depositing lab: Dominic Esposito. Depositing organization: National Cancer Institute (NCI). Publication: Combinatorial assembly of clone libraries using site-specific recombination. Wall VE, Garvey LA, Mehalko JL, Procter LV, Esposito D. Methods Mol Biol. 2014;1116:193-208. doi: 10.1007/978-1-62703-764-8_14. PubMed 24395366.
Backbone
  Vector backbone: pDonr235
  Vector type: Synthetic Biology
Growth in bacteria
  Bacterial resistance: Spectinomycin, 50 μg/mL
  Growth temperature: 37°C
  Growth strain: DH5alpha
  Copy number: High Copy
Gene/Insert
  Gene/Insert name: Firefly luciferase
  Species: Synthetic
  Cloning method: Gateway Cloning
Terms and licenses: Academic/Nonprofit Terms; Industry Terms: Not Available to Industry
How to cite: C511-E15: attB5r-ffluc2-nostop-attB1r was a gift from Dominic Esposito (Addgene plasmid # 162939 ; http://n2t.net/addgene:162939 ; RRID:Addgene_162939)
