[The description below was written by a language model from this plasmid's Addgene catalogue record and pLannotate feature annotations shown in this document.]
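Description:
C511-E15: attB5r-ffluc2-nostop-attB1r is a Gateway entry clone built in the pDonr235 donor backbone and intended as one module in multi-fragment (MultiSite-style) combinatorial assembly of expression constructs. It is a small bacterial plasmid of about 4.3 kb, maintained at high copy in E. coli through a ColE1/pUC-type origin and selected with spectinomycin via the aadA aminoglycoside adenylyltransferase gene (SmR). Fragments of a class 1 integron Pc promoter and of a gentamicin acetyltransferase gene lie just upstream of aadA, most likely remnants of the cassette from which the marker was taken. The rrnB T1 and T2 terminators sit on the backbone side of one recombination site, where they insulate the insert from read-through transcription, and a T7 promoter lies beyond the other site, oriented towards the insert.

The payload is the synthetic luc2 version of firefly luciferase, annotated as a single coding sequence spanning the numbering origin and flanked directly by attR5 and attR1 recombination sites, as annotated. As the name indicates, the reading frame lacks a stop codon, so after an LR recombination with a compatible downstream entry clone and a destination vector, translation can continue through the att1-derived junction into the partner gene, giving a protein with luciferase at its N-terminus. The entry clone carries no annotated promoter for expressing the insert itself; expression signals are supplied by other modules or the destination vector.

The stated purpose refers to Nanoluciferase fusions, whereas the plasmid name, insert field and sequence annotation all identify firefly luciferase (luc2), so the construct should be regarded as a firefly luciferase fusion module.
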