Features (pLannotate 1.2.2; 11 found; start..end, strand, type, name):
   1609..1733    +  protein_bind   attR1: mutant version of attR; recombination site for the Gateway® LR reaction LR Clonase™
   1806..1824    -  promoter       T7 promoter: promoter for bacteriophage T7 RNA polymerase
   1894..1916    +  misc_feature   MCS (fragment): pUC18/19 multiple cloning site
   2008..2031    +  promoter       Pc promoter (fragment): intI1 (promoter lies within the coding sequence); class 1 integron promoter
   2207..2263    +  CDS            GmR (fragment): gentamycin acetyltransferase; aacC1; confers resistance to gentamycin
   2270..3061    +  CDS            SmR: aminoglycoside adenylyltransferase (Murphy, 1985); aadA; confers resistance to spectinomycin and streptomycin
   3154..3742    +  rep_origin     ori: high-copy-number ColE1/pMB1/pBR322/pUC origin of replication
   3877..3904    -  terminator     rrnB T2 terminator: transcription terminator T2 from the E. coli rrnB gene
   4036..4079    +  terminator     rrnB T1 terminator: Escherichia coli rrnB; transcription terminator T1 from the E. coli rrnB gene
   4167..4288    -  protein_bind   attR5: mutant version of attR; recombination site for the Gateway® LR reaction LR Clonase™
   4294..1608    +  CDS            luciferase (across the origin): firefly luciferase synthetic luc2 version of the luciferase gene
>Addgene plasmid #162939 | C511-E15: attB5r-ffluc2-nostop-attB1r | addgene full sequence | sequence record 333339 | Addgene NGS Result
TACCCACTCGAAGACGGGACCGCCGGCGAGCAGCTGCACAAAGCCATGAAGCGCTACGCCCTGGTGCCCG
GCACCATCGCCTTTACCGACGCACATATCGAGGTGGACATTACCTACGCCGAGTACTTCGAGATGAGCGT
TCGGCTGGCAGAAGCTATGAAGCGCTATGGGCTGAATACAAACCATCGGATCGTGGTGTGCAGCGAGAAT
AGCTTGCAGTTCTTCATGCCCGTGTTGGGTGCCCTGTTCATCGGTGTGGCTGTGGCCCCAGCTAACGACA
TCTACAACGAGCGCGAGCTGCTGAACAGCATGGGCATCAGCCAGCCCACCGTCGTATTCGTGAGCAAGAA
AGGGCTGCAAAAGATCCTCAACGTGCAAAAGAAGCTACCGATCATACAAAAGATCATCATCATGGATAGC
AAGACCGACTACCAGGGCTTCCAAAGCATGTACACCTTCGTGACTTCCCATTTGCCACCCGGCTTCAACG
AGTACGACTTCGTGCCCGAGAGCTTCGACCGGGACAAAACCATCGCCCTGATCATGAACAGTAGTGGCAG
TACCGGATTGCCCAAGGGCGTAGCCCTACCGCACCGCACCGCTTGTGTCCGATTCAGTCATGCCCGCGAC
CCCATCTTCGGCAACCAGATCATCCCCGACACCGCTATCCTCAGCGTGGTGCCATTTCACCACGGCTTCG
GCATGTTCACCACGCTGGGCTACTTGATCTGCGGCTTTCGGGTCGTGCTCATGTACCGCTTCGAGGAGGA
GCTATTCTTGCGCAGCTTGCAAGACTATAAGATTCAATCTGCCCTGCTGGTGCCCACACTATTTAGCTTC
TTCGCTAAGAGCACTCTCATCGACAAGTACGACCTAAGCAACTTGCACGAGATCGCCAGCGGCGGGGCGC
CGCTCAGCAAGGAGGTAGGTGAGGCCGTGGCCAAACGCTTCCACCTACCAGGCATCCGCCAGGGCTACGG
CCTGACAGAAACAACCAGCGCCATTCTGATCACCCCCGAAGGGGACGACAAGCCTGGCGCAGTAGGCAAG
GTGGTGCCCTTCTTCGAGGCTAAGGTGGTGGACTTGGACACCGGTAAGACACTGGGTGTGAACCAGCGCG
GCGAGCTGTGCGTCCGTGGCCCCATGATCATGAGCGGCTACGTTAACAACCCCGAGGCTACAAACGCTCT
CATCGACAAGGACGGCTGGCTGCACAGCGGCGACATCGCCTACTGGGACGAGGACGAGCACTTCTTCATC
GTGGACCGGCTGAAGAGCCTGATCAAATACAAGGGCTACCAGGTAGCCCCAGCCGAACTGGAGAGCATCC
TGCTGCAACACCCCAACATCTTCGACGCCGGGGTCGCCGGCCTGCCCGACGACGATGCCGGCGAGCTGCC
CGCCGCAGTCGTCGTGCTGGAACACGGTAAAACCATGACCGAGAAGGAGATCGTGGACTATGTGGCCAGC
CAGGTTACAACCGCCAAGAAGCTGCGCGGTGGTGTTGTGTTCGTGGACGAGGTGCCTAAAGGACTGACCG
GCAAGTTGGACGCCCGCAAGATCCGCGAGATTCTCATTAAGGCCAAGAAGGGCGGCAAGATCGCCGTGAC
AACTTTGTACAAAAAAGTTGAACGAGAAACGTAAAATGATATAAATATCAATATATTAAATTAGATTTTG
CATAAAAAACAGACTACATAATACTGTAAAACACAACATATGCAGTCACTATGAACCAACTACTTAGATG
GTATTAGTGACCTGTAGAATTCGAGCTCTAGAGCTGCAGGGCGGCCGCGATATCCCCTATAGTGAGTCGT
ATTACATGGTCATAGCTGTTTCCTGGCAGCTCTGGCCCGTGTCTCAAAATCTCTGATGTTACATTGCACA
AGATCGGTACCCGGGGATCCTCTAGACCAGCCAGGACAGAAATGCCTCGACTTCGCTGCTACCCAAGGTT
GCCGGGTGACGCACACCGTGGAAACGGATGAAGGCACGAACCCAGTGGACATAAGCCTGTTCGGTTCGTA
AGCTGTAATGCAAGTAGCGTATGCGCTCACGCAACTGGTCCAGAACCTTGACCGAACGCAGCGGTGGTAA
CGGCGCAGTGGCGGTTTTCATGGCTTGTTATGACTGTTTTTTTGGGGTACAGTCTATGCCTCGGGCATCC
AAGCAGCAAGCGCGTTACGCCGTGGGTCGATGTTTGATGTTATGGAGCAGCAACGATGTTACGCAGCAGG
GCAGTCGCCCTAAAACAAAGTTAAACATTATGAGGGAAGCGGTGATCGCCGAAGTATCGACTCAACTATC
AGAGGTAGTTGGCGTCATCGAGCGCCATCTCGAACCGACGTTGCTGGCCGTACATTTGTACGGCTCCGCA
GTGGATGGCGGCCTGAAGCCACACAGTGATATTGATTTGCTGGTTACGGTGACCGTAAGGCTTGATGAAA
CAACGCGGCGAGCTTTGATCAACGACCTTTTGGAAACTTCGGCTTCCCCTGGAGAGAGCGAGATTCTCCG
CGCTGTAGAAGTCACCATTGTTGTGCACGACGACATCATTCCGTGGCGTTATCCAGCTAAGCGCGAACTG
CAATTTGGAGAATGGCAGCGCAATGACATTCTTGCAGGTATCTTCGAGCCAGCCACGATCGACATTGATC
TGGCTATCTTGCTGACAAAAGCAAGAGAACATAGCGTTGCCTTGGTAGGTCCAGCGGCGGAGGAACTCTT
TGATCCGGTTCCTGAACAGGATCTATTTGAGGCGCTAAATGAAACCTTAACGCTATGGAACTCGCCGCCC
GACTGGGCTGGCGATGAGCGAAATGTAGTGCTTACGTTGTCCCGCATTTGGTACAGCGCAGTAACCGGCA
AAATCGCGCCGAAGGATGTCGCTGCCGACTGGGCAATGGAGCGCCTGCCGGCCCAGTATCAGCCCGTCAT
ACTTGAAGCTAGACAGGCTTATCTTGGACAAGAAGAAGATCGCTTGGCCTCGCGCGCAGATCAGTTGGAA
GAATTTGTCCACTACGTGAAAGGCGAGATCACCAAGGTAGTCGGCAAATAACCCTCGAGCCACCCATGAC
CAAAATCCCTTAACGTGAGTTACGCGTCGTTCCACTGAGCGTCAGACCCCGTAGAAAAGATCAAAGGATC
TTCTTGAGATCCTTTTTTTCTGCGCGTAATCTGCTGCTTGCAAACAAAAAAACCACCGCTACCAGCGGTG
GTTTGTTTGCCGGATCAAGAGCTACCAACTCTTTTTCCGAAGGTAACTGGCTTCAGCAGAGCGCAGATAC
CAAATACTGTTCTTCTAGTGTAGCCGTAGTTAGGCCACCACTTCAAGAACTCTGTAGCACCGCCTACATA
CCTCGCTCTGCTAATCCTGTTACCAGTGGCTGCTGCCAGTGGCGATAAGTCGTGTCTTACCGGGTTGGAC
TCAAGACGATAGTTACCGGATAAGGCGCAGCGGTCGGGCTGAACGGGGGGTTCGTGCACACAGCCCAGCT
TGGAGCGAACGACCTACACCGAACTGAGATACCTACAGCGTGAGCTATGAGAAAGCGCCACGCTTCCCGA
AGGGAGAAAGGCGGACAGGTATCCGGTAAGCGGCAGGGTCGGAACAGGAGAGCGCACGAGGGAGCTTCCA
GGGGGAAACGCCTGGTATCTTTATAGTCCTGTCGGGTTTCGCCACCTCTGACTTGAGCGTCGATTTTTGT
GATGCTCGTCAGGGGGGCGGAGCCTATGGAAAAACGCCAGCAACGCGGCCTTTTTACGGTTCCTGGCCTT
TTGCTGGCCTTTTGCTCACATGTTCTTTCCTGCGTTATCCCCTGATTCTGTGGATAACCGTATTACCGCT
AGCCAGGAAGAGTTTGTAGAAACGCAAAAAGGCCATCCGTCAGGATGGCCTTCTGCTTAGTTTGATGCCT
GGCAGTTTATGGCGGGCGTCCTGCCCGCCACCCTCCGGGCCGTTGCTTCACAACGTTCAAATCCGCTCCC
GGCGGATTTGTCCTACTCAGGAGAGCGTTCACCGACAAACAACAGATAAAACGAAAGGCCCAGTCTTCCG
ACTGAGCCTTTCGTTTTATTTGATGCCTGGCAGTTCCCTACTCTCGCGTTAACGCTACCATGGAGCTCGA
ATTCTACAGTCACTAATACCATCTAAGTAGTTGATTCATAGTGACTGCATATGTTGTGTTTTACAGTATT
ATGTAGTCTGTTTTTTATGCAAAATCTAATTTAATATATTGATATTTATATCATTTTACGTTTCTCGTTC
AACTTTTGTATACAAAGTGGACCATGGAAGATGCCAAAAACATTAAGAAGGGCCCAGCGCCATTC
